Addgene plasmid #27266: pcDNA-RELΔ9
Depositing lab: Thomas Gilmore. Depositing organization: Boston University Main Campus. Publication: Deletion analysis and alternative splicing define a transactivation inhibitory domain in human oncoprotein REL. Leeman JR, Weniger MA, Barth TF, Gilmore TD. Oncogene. 2008 Dec 4. 27(53):6770-81. 10.1038/onc.2008.284 PubMed 18695674.
Backbone
  Vector backbone: pcDNA3.1(-)
  Backbone manufacturer: Invitrogen
  Backbone size w/o insert (bp): 5400
  Vector type: Mammalian Expression
Growth in bacteria
  Bacterial resistance: Ampicillin, 100 μg/mL
  Growth temperature: 37°C
  Growth strain: DH5alpha
  Copy number: High Copy
Gene/Insert
  Gene/Insert name: REL
  Species: H. sapiens (human)
  Mutation: Deletion of exon 9- aa 308-330; Y72H
  Entrez Gene: REL (a.k.a. C-Rel, HIVEN86A, IMD92)
  Cloning method: Restriction Enzyme; 5′ cloning site XhoI (not destroyed); 3′ cloning site BamHI (not destroyed)
  Sequencing primers: 5′ T7; 3′ BGH-Rev
Terms and licenses: Academic/Nonprofit Terms; Industry Terms: Not Available to Industry
Depositor comments: Please note that Addgene's sequencing results identified a Y72H mutation when compared to GenBank entry NP_002899.1. The depositing laboratory states that this mutation does not affect protein function.
How to cite: pcDNA-RELΔ9 was a gift from Thomas Gilmore (Addgene plasmid # 27266 ; http://n2t.net/addgene:27266 ; RRID:Addgene_27266)
