[The description below was written by a language model from this plasmid's Addgene catalogue record.]
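Description:
pcDNA-RELΔ9 is a mammalian expression plasmid built on the commercial pcDNA3.1(-) backbone (about 5.4 kb without insert). It carries a human REL (c-Rel) cDNA lacking exon 9. It is propagated in E. coli as a high-copy plasmid under ampicillin selection. The record gives no feature table, so promoter and terminator are not explicitly listed. However, pcDNA3.1-series vectors normally drive the insert from the CMV immediate-early promoter and terminate transcripts with the BGH polyadenylation signal. The use of T7 forward and BGH reverse sequencing primers flanking the insert is consistent with that layout. These backbones also generally include a neomycin resistance cassette for selecting stable mammalian transfectants, although this is not stated in the record.

The REL insert was cloned between XhoI (5′) and BamHI (3′) sites, both of which remain intact. REL encodes a member of the Rel/NF-κB transcription factor family. The Δ9 variant removes amino acids 308–330, the segment encoded by exon 9. The associated publication combines deletion analysis with alternative splicing to define a transactivation inhibitory domain in the REL oncoprotein. This construct therefore appears intended for expressing the exon 9-deleted form in mammalian cells and comparing its activity with that of full-length REL. No epitope tag or reporter is recorded. Repository sequencing also found a Y72H substitution relative to the reference protein, and the depositing laboratory states that this change does not affect protein function.
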