>Addgene plasmid #27266 | pcDNA-RELΔ9 | addgene partial sequence | sequence record 33521 | 27266 with hREL-F (5' ttgcggagaccttctgaccaggaagtta 3')
GATACTTACGGCAATAAAGCAAAGAAACAAAAGACAACTCTGCTTTTCCAGAAACTGTGCCAGGATCACG
AACCAAACTTGTTTTCTCATGATGCAGTTGTGAGAGAAATGCCTACAGGGGTTTCAAGTCAAGCAGAATC
CTACTATCCCTCACCTGGGCCCATCTCAAGTGGATTGTCACATCATGCCTCAATGGCACCTCTGCCTTCT
TCAAGCTGGTCATCAGTGGCCCACCCCACCCCACGCTCAGGCAATACAAACCCACTGAGTAGTTTTTCAA
CAAGGACACTTCCTTCTAATTCGCAAGGTATCCCACCATTCCTGAGAATACCTGTTGGGAATGATTTAAA
TGCTTCTAATGCTTGCATTTACAACAATGCCGATGACATAGTCGGAATGGAAGCGTCATCCATGCCATCA
GCAGATTTATATGGTATTTCTGATCCCAACATGCTGTCTAATTGTTCTGTGAATATGATGACAACCAGCA
GTGACAGCATGGGAGAGACTGATAATCCAAGACTTCTGAGCATGAATCTTGAAAACCCCTCATGTAATTC
AGTGTTAGACCCAAGAGACTTGAGACAGCTCCATCAGATGTCCTCTTCCAGTATGTCAGCAGGCGCCAAT
TCCAATACTACTGTTTTTGTTTCACAATCAGATGCATTTGAGGGATCTGACTTCAGTTGTGCAGATAACA
GCATGATAAATGAGTCGGGACTCAACATAT
