>Addgene plasmid #27266 | pcDNA-RELΔ9 | addgene partial sequence | sequence record 33522 | 27266 with CMV-F
ACGAGCTCTCTGGCTACTAGAGACCCACTGCTTACTGGCTTATCGAAATTAATACGACTCACTATAGGGA
GACCCAAGCTGGCTAGCGTTTAAACGGGCCCTCTAGACTCGAGCGGCCGCCAGTGTGATGGATATCTGCA
GAATTCGGCTTCACCATGGCCTCCGGTGCGTATAACCCGTATATAGAGATAATTGAACAACCCAGGCAGA
GGGGAATGCGTTTTAGATACAAATGTGAAGGGCGATCAGCAGGCAGCATTCCAGGGGAGCACAGCACAGA
CAACAACCGAACATACCCTTCTATCCAGATTATGAACTATTATGGAAAAGGAAAAGTGAGAATTACATTA
GTAACAAAGAATGACCCACATAAACCTCATCCTCATGATTTAGTTGGAAAAGACTGCAGAGACGGCTACT
ATGAAGCAGAATTTGGACAAGAACGCAGACCTTTGTTTTTCCAAAATTTGGGTATTCGATGTGTGAAGAA
AAAAGAAGTAAAAGAAGCTATTATTACAAGAATAAAGGCAGGAATCAATCCATTCAATGTCCCTGAAAAA
CAGCTGAATGATATTGAAGATTGTGACCTCAATGTGGTGAGACTGTGTTTTCAAGTTTTTCTCCCTGATG
AACATGGTAATTTGACGACTGCTCTTCCTCCTGTTGTCTCGAACCCAATTTATGACAACCGTGCTCCAAA
TACTGCAGAATTAAGGATTTGTCGTGTAAACAAGAATTGTGGAAGTGTCAGAGGAGGAGATGAAATATTT
CTACTTTGTGACAAAGTTCAGAAAGATGACATAGAAGTTCGTTTTGTGTTGAACGATTGGGAAGCAAAAG
GCATCTTTTCACAAGCTGATGTACACCGTCAAGTAGCCATTG
